>Addgene plasmid #106730 | gh62 | addgene full sequence | sequence record 220876 | Addgene Assembled Full Sequence
CTAAATTGTAAGCGTTAATATTTTGTTAAAATTCGCGTTAAATTTTTGTTAAATCAGCTCATTTTTTAAC
CAATAGGCCGAAATCGGCAAAATCCCTTATAAATCAAAAGAATAGACCGAGATAGGGTTGAGTGGCCGCT
ACAGGGCGCTCCCATTCGCCATTCAGGCTGCGCAACTGTTGGGAAGGGCGTTTCGGTGCGGGCCTCTTCG
CTATTACGCCAGCTGGCGAAAGGGGGATGTGCTGCAAGGCGATTAAGTTGGGTAACGCCAGGGTTTTCCC
AGTCACGACGTTGTAAAACGACGGCCAGTGAGCGCGACGTAATACGACTCACTATAGGGCGAATTGGCGG
AAGGCCGTCAAGGCCACGTGTCTTGTCCAGAGCTCGATATCGAATTCGAGGGCCTATTTCCCATGATTCC
TTCATATTTGCATATACGATACAAGGCTGTTAGAGAGATAATTGGAATTAATTTGACTGTAAACACAAAG
ATATTAGTACAAAATACGTGACGTAGAAAGTAATAATTTCTTGGGTAGTTTGCAGTTTTAAAATTATGTT
TTAAAATGGACTATCATATGCTTACCGTAACTTGAAAGTATTTCGATTTCTTGGCTTTATATATCTTGTG
GAAAGGACGAAACACCGAGTAGAGGATGACGGCCACGGTTTTAGAGCTAGAAATAGCAAGTTAAAATAAG
GCTAGTCCGTTATCAACTTGAAAAAGTGGCACCGAGTCGGTGCTTTTTTTGGTACCTGGAGCACAAGACT
GGCCTCATGGGCCTTCCGCTCACTGCCCGCTTTCCAGTCGGGAAACCTGTCGTGCCAGCTGCATTAACAT
GGTCATAGCTGTTTCCTTGCGTATTGGGCGCTCTCCGCTTCCTCGCTCACTGACTCGCTGCGCTCGGTCG
TTCGGGTAAAGCCTGGGGTGCCTAATGAGCAAAAGGCCAGCAAAAGGCCAGGAACCGTAAAAAGGCCGCG
TTGCTGGCGTTTTTCCATAGGCTCCGCCCCCCTGACGAGCATCACAAAAATCGACGCTCAAGTCAGAGGT
GGCGAAACCCGACAGGACTATAAAGATACCAGGCGTTTCCCCCTGGAAGCTCCCTCGTGCGCTCTCCTGT
TCCGACCCTGCCGCTTACCGGATACCTGTCCGCCTTTCTCCCTTCGGGAAGCGTGGCGCTTTCTCATAGC
TCACGCTGTAGGTATCTCAGTTCGGTGTAGGTCGTTCGCTCCAAGCTGGGCTGTGTGCACGAACCCCCCG
TTCAGCCCGACCGCTGCGCCTTATCCGGTAACTATCGTCTTGAGTCCAACCCGGTAAGACACGACTTATC
GCCACTGGCAGCAGCCACTGGTAACAGGATTAGCAGAGCGAGGTATGTAGGCGGTGCTACAGAGTTCTTG
AAGTGGTGGCCTAACTACGGCTACACTAGAAGAACAGTATTTGGTATCTGCGCTCTGCTGAAGCCAGTTA
CCTTCGGAAAAAGAGTTGGTAGCTCTTGATCCGGCAAACAAACCACCGCTGGTAGCGGTGGTTTTTTTGT
TTGCAAGCAGCAGATTACGCGCAGAAAAAAAGGATCTCAAGAAGATCCTTTGATCTTTTCTACGGGGTCT
GACGCTCAGTGGAACGAAAACTCACGTTAAGGGATTTTGGTCATGAGATTATCAAAAAGGATCTTCACCT
AGATCCTTTTAAATTAAAAATGAAGTTTTAAATCAATCTAAAGTATATATGAGTAAACTTGGTCTGACAG
TTACCAATGCTTAATCAGTGAGGCACCTATCTCAGCGATCTGTCTATTTCGTTCATCCATAGTTGCCTGA
CTCCCCGTCGTGTAGATAACTACGATACGGGAGGGCTTACCATCTGGCCCCAGTGCTGCAATGATACCGC
GAGAACCACGCTCACCGGCTCCAGATTTATCAGCAATAAACCAGCCAGCCGGAAGGGCCGAGCGCAGAAG
TGGTCCTGCAACTTTATCCGCCTCCATCCAGTCTATTAATTGTTGCCGGGAAGCTAGAGTAAGTAGTTCG
CCAGTTAATAGTTTGCGCAACGTTGTTGCCATTGCTACAGGCATCGTGGTGTCACGCTCGTCGTTTGGTA
TGGCTTCATTCAGCTCCGGTTCCCAACGATCAAGGCGAGTTACATGATCCCCCATGTTGTGCAAAAAAGC
GGTTAGCTCCTTCGGTCCTCCGATCGTTGTCAGAAGTAAGTTGGCCGCAGTGTTATCACTCATGGTTATG
GCAGCACTGCATAATTCTCTTACTGTCATGCCATCCGTAAGATGCTTTTCTGTGACTGGTGAGTACTCAA
CCAAGTCATTCTGAGAATAGTGTATGCGGCGACCGAGTTGCTCTTGCCCGGCGTCAATACGGGATAATAC
CGCGCCACATAGCAGAACTTTAAAAGTGCTCATCATTGGAAAACGTTCTTCGGGGCGAAAACTCTCAAGG
ATCTTACCGCTGTTGAGATCCAGTTCGATGTAACCCACTCGTGCACCCAACTGATCTTCAGCATCTTTTA
CTTTCACCAGCGTTTCTGGGTGAGCAAAAACAGGAAGGCAAAATGCCGCAAAAAAGGGAATAAGGGCGAC
ACGGAAATGTTGAATACTCATACTCTTCCTTTTTCAATATTATTGAAGCATTTATCAGGGTTATTGTCTC
ATGAGCGGATACATATTTGAATGTATTTAGAAAAATAAACAAATAGGGGTTCCGCGCACATTTCCCCGAA
AAGTGCCAC
Features (pLannotate 1.2.2; 10 found; start..end, strand, type, name):
      3..134     -  rep_origin     M13 ori (fragment): M13 bacteriophage origin of replication; arrow indicates direction of (+) strand synthesis
    155..311     -  CDS            lacZα (fragment): LacZα fragment of β-galactosidase; lacZ fragment
    320..338     +  promoter       T7 promoter: promoter for bacteriophage T7 RNA polymerase
    398..638     +  promoter       U6 promoter: RNA polymerase III promoter for human U6 snRNA
    668..743     +  misc_RNA       gRNA scaffold: guide RNA scaffold for the Streptococcus pyogenes CRISPR/Cas9 system
    790..837     -  CDS            lacI (fragment): lac repressor; lacI; The lac repressor binds to the lac operator to inhibit transcription in E. coli. This inhibition can be relieved by adding lactose or isopropyl-β-D-thiogalactopyranoside (IPTG).
    874..914     -  rep_origin     RSF ori (fragment): Plasmids containing the RSF 1030 origin of replication can be propagated in E. coli cells that contain additional plasmids with compatible origins.
    992..1580    -  rep_origin     ori: high-copy-number ColE1/pMB1/pBR322/pUC origin of replication
   1751..2611    -  CDS            AmpR: β-lactamase; bla; confers resistance to ampicillin, carbenicillin, and related antibiotics
   2612..2716    -  promoter       AmpR promoter: bla
