[The description below was written by a language model from this plasmid's Addgene catalogue record and pLannotate feature annotations shown in this document.]
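Description:
gh62 is a small mammalian expression plasmid (about 2.7 kb in the assembled sequence) that produces a single guide RNA against human B4GALT2, a beta-1,4-galactosyltransferase gene. It is built on the EPB104 gRNA cloning backbone and belongs to a validated collection of guides covering the human glycosyltransferase genes. In bacteria it is maintained at high copy through a ColE1/pUC-type origin and selected with ampicillin via the β-lactamase gene and its native promoter. The annotation also picks up short fragments of an M13 origin, lacZα, lacI and an RSF origin. These appear to be remnants of the parental cloning vector rather than functional parts.

The payload is a compact RNA polymerase III cassette. A human U6 promoter lies just upstream of the Streptococcus pyogenes Cas9 gRNA scaffold, and the short gap between the two annotated features is the expected position of the 20-nucleotide B4GALT2 targeting spacer, although the table does not annotate the spacer itself. U6 transcription yields a chimeric sgRNA that directs SpCas9 to the target site in B4GALT2. A T7 promoter sits upstream of the U6 element, and the listed sequencing primer name suggests it is used to read across the insert. The insert was cloned by restriction enzymes, but the record does not identify the sites.

The plasmid encodes no Cas9, no mammalian selection marker and no reporter, so the nuclease must be supplied separately, for example by co-transfection or in a Cas9-expressing cell line. Its typical use is the knockout or editing of B4GALT2 in human cells to study glycosylation pathways.
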