Addgene plasmid #106730: gh62
Purpose: expression of gRNA targeting B4GALT2
Depositing lab: Eric-Paul Bennett. Depositing organization: University of Copenhagen. Publication: A validated gRNA library for CRISPR/Cas9 targeting of the human glycosyltransferase genome. Narimatsu Y, Joshi HJ, Zhang Y, Gomes C, Chen YH, Lorenzetti F, Furukawa S, Schjoldager K, Hansen L, Clausen H, Bennett EP, Wandall HH. Glycobiology. 2018 Jan 5. pii: 4791732. doi: 10.1093/glycob/cwx101. PubMed 29315387.
Backbone
  Vector backbone: EPB104
  Backbone manufacturer: Eric-Paul Bennett (Addgene plasmid # 68369)
  Backbone size w/o insert (bp): 2376
  Vector type: Mammalian Expression
Growth in bacteria
  Bacterial resistance: Ampicillin, 100 μg/mL
  Growth temperature: 37°C
  Growth strain: DH5alpha
  Copy number: High Copy
Gene/Insert
  Gene/Insert name: B4GALT2
  gRNA/shRNA sequence: AGTAGAGGATGACGGCCACG
  Species: H. sapiens (human)
  Entrez Gene: B4GALT2 (a.k.a. B4Gal-T2, B4Gal-T3, beta4Gal-T2)
  Cloning method: Restriction Enzyme; 5′ cloning site unknown (unknown if destroyed); 3′ cloning site unknown (unknown if destroyed)
  Sequencing primers: 5′ T7NP
Terms and licenses: Academic/Nonprofit Terms; Industry Terms: Not Available to Industry
How to cite: gh62 was a gift from Eric-Paul Bennett (Addgene plasmid # 106730 ; http://n2t.net/addgene:106730 ; RRID:Addgene_106730)
