>Addgene plasmid #106730 | gh62 | addgene partial sequence | sequence record 220878 | hU6-F
GGAATTAATTTGACTGTAAACACAAAGATATTAGTACAAAATACGTGACGTAGAAAGTAATAATTTCTTG
GGTAGTTTGCAGTTTTAAAATTATGTTTTAAAATGGACTATCATATGCTTACCGTAACTTGAAAGTATTT
CGATTTCTTGGCTTTATATATCTTGTGGAAAGGACGAAACACCGAGTAGAGGATGACGGCCACGGTTTTA
GAGCTAGAAATAGCAAGTTAAAATAAGGCTAGTCCGTTATCAACTTGAAAAAGTGGCACCGAGTCGGTGC
TTTTTTTGGTACCTGGAGCACAAGACTGGCCTCATGGGCCTTCCGCTCACTGCCCGCTTTCCAGTCGGGA
AACCTGTCGTGCCAGCTGCATTAACATGGTCATAGCTGTTTCCTTGCGTATTGGGCGCTCTCCGCTTCCT
CGCTCACTGACTCGCTGCGCTCGGTCGTTCGGGTAAAGCCTGGGGTGCCTAATGAGCAAAAGGCCAGCAA
AAGGCCAGGAACCGTAAAAAGGCCGCGTTGCTGGCGTTTTTCCATAGGCTCCGCCCCCCTGACGAGCATC
ACAAAAATCGACGCTCAAGTCAGAGGTGGCGAAACCCGACAGGACTATAAAGATACCAGGCGTTTCCCCC
TGGAAGCTCCCTCGTGCGCTCTCCTGTTCCGACCCTGCCGCTTACCGGATACCTGTCCGCCTTTCTCCCT
TCGGGAAGCGTGGCGCTTTCTCATAGCTCACGCTGTAGGTATCTCAGTTCGGTGTAGGTCGTTCGCTCCA
AGCTGGGCTGTGTGCACGAACCCCCCGTTCAGCCCGACCGCTGCGCCTTATCCGGTAACTATCGTCTTGA
GTCCAACCCGGTAAGACACGACTTATCGCCACTGGCAGCAGCCACTGGTAACAGGATTAGCAGAGCGAGG
TATGTAGGCGGTGCTACAGAGTTCTTGAAGTGG
